>Addgene plasmid #202689 | pSLQ8069 - ACTB GFP-P2A + RAB11A mCherry-P2A CLIP Donor | addgene full sequence | sequence record 401413 | Addgene NGS Result
CAGGGAGGCGTGGCCTGGGCGGGACTGGGGAGTGGCGAGCCCTCAGATCCTGCATATAAGCAGCTGCTTT
TTGCCTGTACTGGGTCTCTCTGGTTAGACCAGATCTGAGCCTGGGAGCTCTCTGGCTAACTAGGGAACCC
ACTGCTTAAGCCTCAATAAAGCTTGCCTTGAGTGCTTCAAGTAGTGTGTGCCCGTCTGTTGTGTGACTCT
GGTAACTAGAGATCCCTCAGACCCTTTTAGTCAGTGTGGAAAATCTCTAGCAGTGGCGCCCGAACAGGGA
CTTGAAAGCGAAAGGGAAACCAGAGGAGCTCTCTCGACGCAGGACTCGGCTTGCTGAAGCGCGCACGGCA
AGAGGCGAGGGGCGGCGACTGGTGAGTACGCCAAAAATTTTGACTAGCGGAGGCTAGAAGGAGAGAGATG
GGTGCGAGAGCGTCAGTATTAAGCGGGGGAGAATTAGATCGCGATGGGAAAAAATTCGGTTAAGGCCAGG
GGGAAAGAAAAAATATAAATTAAAACATATAGTATGGGCAAGCAGGGAGCTAGAACGATTCGCAGTTAAT
CCTGGCCTGTTAGAAACATCAGAAGGCTGTAGACAAATACTGGGACAGCTACAACCATCCCTTCAGACAG
GATCAGAAGAACTTAGATCATTATATAATACAGTAGCAACCCTCTATTGTGTGCATCAAAGGATAGAGAT
AAAAGACACCAAGGAAGCTTTAGACAAGATAGAGGAAGAGCAAAACAAAAGTAAGACCACCGCACAGCAA
GCGGCCGGCCGCTGATCTTCAGACCTGGAGGAGGAGATATGAGGGACAATTGGAGAAGTGAATTATATAA
ATATAAAGTAGTAAAAATTGAACCATTAGGAGTAGCACCCACCAAGGCAAAGAGAAGAGTGGTGCAGAGA
GAAAAAAGAGCAGTGGGAATAGGAGCTTTGTTCCTTGGGTTCTTGGGAGCAGCAGGAAGCACTATGGGCG
CAGCGTCAATGACGCTGACGGTACAGGCCAGACAATTATTGTCTGGTATAGTGCAGCAGCAGAACAATTT
GCTGAGGGCTATTGAGGCGCAACAGCATCTGTTGCAACTCACAGTCTGGGGCATCAAGCAGCTCCAGGCA
AGAATCCTGGCTGTGGAAAGATACCTAAAGGATCAACAGCTCCTGGGGATTTGGGGTTGCTCTGGAAAAC
TCATTTGCACCACTGCTGTGCCTTGGAATGCTAGTTGGAGTAATAAATCTCTGGAACAGATTTGGAATCA
CACGACCTGGATGGAGTGGGACAGAGAAATTAACAATTACACAAGCTTAATACACTCCTTAATTGAAGAA
TCGCAAAACCAGCAAGAAAAGAATGAACAAGAATTATTGGAATTAGATAAATGGGCAAGTTTGTGGAATT
GGTTTAACATAACAAATTGGCTGTGGTATATAAAATTATTCATAATGATAGTAGGAGGCTTGGTAGGTTT
AAGAATAGTTTTTGCTGTACTTTCTATAGTGAATAGAGTTAGGCAGGGATATTCACCATTATCGTTTCAG
ACCCACCTCCCAACCCCGAGGGGACCCGACAGGCCCGAAGGAATAGAAGAAGAAGGTGGAGAGAGAGACA
GAGACAGATCCATTCGATTAGTGAACGGATCTCGACGGTATCGCCAAATGGCAGTATTCATCCACAATTT
TAAAAGAAAAGGGGGGATTGGGGGGTACAGTGCAGGGGAAAGAATAGTAGACATAATAGCAACAGACATA
CAAACTAAAGAATTACAAAAACAAATTACAAAAATTCAAAATTTTCGGGTTTATTACAGGGACAGCAGAG
ATCCAGTTTGGATCGATAAGCTTGATATCGAATTCCGCGGCGATATCATCATCCATGGCTGGGACTCAAG
GCGCTAACTGCGCGTGCGTTCTGGGGCCCGGGGTGCCGCGGCCTGGGCTGGGGCGAAGGCGGGCTCGGCC
GGAAGGGGTGGGGTCGCCGCGGCTCCCGGGCGCTTGCGCGCACTTCCTGCCCGAGCCGCTGGCCGCCCGA
GGGTGTGGCCGCTGCGTGCGCGCGCGCCGACCCGGCGCTGTTTGAACCGGGCGGAGGCGGGGCTGGCGCC
CGGTTGGGAGGGGGTTGGGGCCTGGCTTCCTGCCGCGCGCCGCGGGGACGCCTCCGACCAGTGTTTGCCT
TTTATGGTAATAACGCGGCCGGCCCGGCTTCCTTTGTCCCCAATCTGGGCGCGCGCCGGCGCCCCCTGGC
GGCCTAAGGACTCGGCGCGCCGGAAGTGGCCAGGGCGGGGGCGACCTCGGCTCACAGCGCGCCCGGCTAT
TCTCGCAACTGACAGGATCCATGCCCGCCATGAAGATCGAGTGCCGCATCACCGGCACCCTGAACGGCGT
GGAGTTCGAGCTGGTGGGCGGCGGAGAGGGCACCCCCGAGCAGGGCCGCATGACCAACAAGATGAAGAGC
ACCAAAGGCGCCCTGACCTTCAGCCCCTACCTGCTGAGCCACGTGATGGGCTACGGCTTCTACCACTTCG
GCACCTACCCCAGCGGCTACGAGAACCCCTTCCTGCACGCCATCAACAACGGCGGCTACACCAACACCCG
CATCGAGAAGTACGAGGACGGCGGCGTGCTGCACGTGAGCTTCAGCTACCGCTACGAGGCCGGCCGCGTG
ATCGGCGACTTCAAGGTGGTGGGCACCGGCTTCCCCGAGGACAGCGTGATCTTCACCGACAAGATCATCC
GCAGCAACGCCACCGTGGAGCACCTGCACCCCATGGGCGATAACGTGCTGGTGGGCAGCTTCGCCCGCAC
CTTCAGCCTGCGCGACGGCGGCTACTACAGCTTCGTGGTGGACAGCCACATGCACTTCAAGAGCGCCATC
CACCCCAGCATCCTGCAGAACGGGGGCCCCATGTTCGCCTTCCGCCGCGTGGAGGAGCTGCACAGCAACA
CCGAGCTGGGCATCGTGGAGTACCAGCACGCCTTCAAGACCCCCATCGCCTTCGCCAGATCTCGAGTCCC
CGGGAGCGGAGCTACTAACTTCAGCCTGCTGAAGCAGGCTGGAGACGTGGAGGAGAACCCTGGACCTGCC
GGCTCCGGTACCGATGATGATATCGCAGCGCTCGTCGTCGACAACGGCTCCGGCATGTGCAAGGCCGGCT
TCGCGGGCGACGATGCCCCCCGGGCCGTCTTCCCCTCCATCGTGGGGCGCCCCAGGCACCAGGTAGGGGA
GCTGGCTGGGTGGGGCAGCCCCGGGAGCGGGCGGGAGGCAAGGGCGCTTTCTCTGCACAGGAGCCTCCCG
GTTTCCGGGGTGGGGGCTGCGCCCGTGCTCAGGGCTTCTTGTCCTTTCCTTCCCAGGGCGTGATGGTGGG
CATGGGTCAGAAGGATTCCTATGTGGGCGACGAGGCCCAGAGCAAGAGAGGCATCCTCACCCTGAAGTAC
CCCATCGCCATGGATGATGATATCGCCGCGCCTCGAGGGGTAGTCGTACTCGTCGTCGTGGGGTAGCTAG
GAGTTCCAGGACTCAGTTTCCCCTTTGAGCCTCCTTTAGCGACTAAAGCTTGAAGCCCCACGCATCTCGA
CTCTCGCGCACACCGCCCTTGTTGGGCTCAGGGGCGGGGCGCCGCCCCCGGAAGTACTTCCCCTTAAAGG
CTGGGGCCTGCCGGAAATGGCGCAGCGGCAGGGAGGGGCTCTTCACCCAGTCCGGCAGTTGAAGCTCGGC
GCTCGGGTTACCCCTGCAGCGACGCCCCCTGGTCCCACAGATACCACTGCTGCTCCCGCCCTTTCGCTCC
TCGGCCGCGCAATGGGCGGATCGGGTGGGACTAGTGGCGTGAGCAAGGGCGAGGAGGATAACATGGCCAT
CATCAAGGAGTTCATGCGCTTCAAGGTGCACATGGAGGGCTCCGTGAACGGCCACGAGTTCGAGATCGAG
GGCGAGGGCGAGGGCCGCCCCTACGAGGGCACCCAGACCGCCAAGCTGAAGGTGACCAAGGGTGGCCCCC
TGCCCTTCGCCTGGGACATCCTGTCCCCTCAGTTCATGTACGGCTCCAAGGCCTACGTGAAGCACCCCGC
CGACATCCCCGACTACTTGAAGCTGTCCTTCCCCGAGGGCTTCAAGTGGGAGCGCGTGATGAACTTCGAG
GACGGCGGCGTGGTGACCGTGACCCAGGACTCCTCCCTGCAGGACGGCGAGTTCATCTACAAGGTGAAGC
TGCGCGGCACCAACTTCCCCTCCGACGGCCCCGTAATGCAGAAGAAGACCATGGGCTGGGAGGCCTCCTC
CGAGCGGATGTACCCCGAGGACGGCGCCCTGAAGGGCGAGATCAAGCAGAGGCTGAAGCTGAAGGACGGC
GGCCACTACGACGCTGAGGTCAAGACCACCTACAAGGCCAAGAAGCCCGTGCAGCTGCCCGGCGCCTACA
ACGTCAACATCAAGTTGGACATCACCTCCCACAACGAGGACTACACCATCGTGGAACAGTACGAACGCGC
CGAGGGCCGCCACTCCACCGGCGGCATGGACGAGCTGTACAAGGGAACCGGTGCTGGAAGTGGTACACGC
GACGACGAGTACGACTACCTCTTTAAAGGTGAGGCCATGGGCTCTCGCACTCTACACAGTCCTCGTTCGG
GGACCCGGGCCACTCCCGGTGGACCCTCGTGCCGGCCACCCCTGCACTGATATAGGCCTCCCTCAGCCCT
TCCTTTTTGTGCGGTTCCGTCTCCTACCCAGCTCAGCCTCTTCTCCCCCGCTCAGACAGGGGTCCCCATC
ACATGCCGCTCTCTGAGCGACCTCTCCATAGGCCTTCGCTGGCCTCAGAGCCCCTCCCTGCGTGTCCTTC
CCCTGGCGGACTGCCTTCTCCCACATCGTCCACGACGACGAGTACGACTACCCATATGTCGAGGGATTAA
TTCGAGCTCGGTACCTTTAAGACCAATGACTTACAAGGCAGCTGTAGATCTTAGCCACTTTTTAAAAGAA
AAGGGGGGACTGGAAGGGCTAATTCACTCCCAACGAAGACAAGATCTGCTTTTTGCTTGTACTGGGTCTC
TCTGGTTAGACCAGATCTGAGCCTGGGAGCTCTCTGGCTAACTAGGGAACCCACTGCTTAAGCCTCAATA
AAGCTTGCCTTGAGTGCTTCAAGTAGTGTGTGCCCGTCTGTTGTGTGACTCTGGTAACTAGAGATCCCTC
AGACCCTTTTAGTCAGTGTGGAAAATCTCTAGCAGCATCTAGAATTAATTCCGTGTATTCTATAGTGTCA
CCTAAATCGTATGTGTATGATACATAAGGTTATGTATTAATTGTAGCCGCGTTCTAACGACAATATGTAC
AAGCCTAATTGTGTAGCATCTGGCTTACTGAAGCAGACCCTATCATCTCTCTCGTAAACTGCCGTCAGAG
TCGGTTTGGTTGGACGAACCTTCTGAGTTTCTGGTAACGCCGTCCCGCACCCGGAAATGGTCAGCGAACC
AATCAGCAGGGTCATCGCTAGCCAGATCCTCTACGCCGGACGCATCGTGGCCGGCATCACCGGCGCCACA
GGTGCGGTTGCTGGCGCCTATATCGCCGACATCACCGATGGGGAAGATCGGGCTCGCCACTTCGGGCTCA
TGAGCGCTTGTTTCGGCGTGGGTATGGTGGCAGGCCCCGTGGCCGGGGGACTGTTGGGCGCCATCTCCTT
GCATGCACCATTCCTTGCGGCGGCGGTGCTCAACGGCCTCAACCTACTACTGGGCTGCTTCCTAATGCAG
GAGTCGCATAAGGGAGAGCGTCGAATGGTGCACTCTCAGTACAATCTGCTCTGATGCCGCATAGTTAAGC
CAGCCCCGACACCCGCCAACACCCGCTGACGCGCCCTGACGGGCTTGTCTGCTCCCGGCATCCGCTTACA
GACAAGCTGTGACCGTCTCCGGGAGCTGCATGTGTCAGAGGTTTTCACCGTCATCACCGAAACGCGCGAG
ACGAAAGGGCCTCGTGATACGCCTATTTTTATAGGTTAATGTCATGATAATAATGGTTTCTTAGACGTCA
GGTGGCACTTTTCGGGGAAATGTGCGCGGAACCCCTATTTGTTTATTTTTCTAAATACATTCAAATATGT
ATCCGCTCATGAGACAATAACCCTGATAAATGCTTCAATAATATTGAAAAAGGAAGAGTATGAGTATTCA
ACATTTCCGTGTCGCCCTTATTCCCTTTTTTGCGGCATTTTGCCTTCCTGTTTTTGCTCACCCAGAAACG
CTGGTGAAAGTAAAAGATGCTGAAGATCAGTTGGGTGCACGAGTGGGTTACATCGAACTGGATCTCAACA
GCGGTAAGATCCTTGAGAGTTTTCGCCCCGAAGAACGTTTTCCAATGATGAGCACTTTTAAAGTTCTGCT
ATGTGGCGCGGTATTATCCCGTATTGACGCCGGGCAAGAGCAACTCGGTCGCCGCATACACTATTCTCAG
AATGACTTGGTTGAGTACTCACCAGTCACAGAAAAGCATCTTACGGATGGCATGACAGTAAGAGAATTAT
GCAGTGCTGCCATAACCATGAGTGATAACACTGCGGCCAACTTACTTCTGACAACGATCGGAGGACCGAA
GGAGCTAACCGCTTTTTTGCACAACATGGGGGATCATGTAACTCGCCTTGATCGTTGGGAACCGGAGCTG
AATGAAGCCATACCAAACGACGAGCGTGACACCACGATGCCTGTAGCAATGGCAACAACGTTGCGCAAAC
TATTAACTGGCGAACTACTTACTCTAGCTTCCCGGCAACAATTAATAGACTGGATGGAGGCGGATAAAGT
TGCAGGACCACTTCTGCGCTCGGCCCTTCCGGCTGGCTGGTTTATTGCTGATAAATCTGGAGCCGGTGAG
CGTGGGTCTCGCGGTATCATTGCAGCACTGGGGCCAGATGGTAAGCCCTCCCGTATCGTAGTTATCTACA
CGACGGGGAGTCAGGCAACTATGGATGAACGAAATAGACAGATCGCTGAGATAGGTGCCTCACTGATTAA
GCATTGGTAACTGTCAGACCAAGTTTACTCATATATACTTTAGATTGATTTAAAACTTCATTTTTAATTT
AAAAGGATCTAGGTGAAGATCCTTTTTGATAATCTCATGACCAAAATCCCTTAACGTGAGTTTTCGTTCC
ACTGAGCGTCAGACCCCGTAGAAAAGATCAAAGGATCTTCTTGAGATCCTTTTTTTCTGCGCGTAATCTG
CTGCTTGCAAACAAAAAAACCACCGCTACCAGCGGTGGTTTGTTTGCCGGATCAAGAGCTACCAACTCTT
TTTCCGAAGGTAACTGGCTTCAGCAGAGCGCAGATACCAAATACTGTTCTTCTAGTGTAGCCGTAGTTAG
GCCACCACTTCAAGAACTCTGTAGCACCGCCTACATACCTCGCTCTGCTAATCCTGTTACCAGTGGCTGC
TGCCAGTGGCGATAAGTCGTGTCTTACCGGGTTGGACTCAAGACGATAGTTACCGGATAAGGCGCAGCGG
TCGGGCTGAACGGGGGGTTCGTGCACACAGCCCAGCTTGGAGCGAACGACCTACACCGAACTGAGATACC
TACAGCGTGAGCTATGAGAAAGCGCCACGCTTCCCGAAGGGAGAAAGGCGGACAGGTATCCGGTAAGCGG
CAGGGTCGGAACAGGAGAGCGCACGAGGGAGCTTCCAGGGGGAAACGCCTGGTATCTTTATAGTCCTGTC
GGGTTTCGCCACCTCTGACTTGAGCGTCGATTTTTGTGATGCTCGTCAGGGGGGCGGAGCCTATGGAAAA
ACGCCAGCAACGCGGCCTTTTTACGGTTCCTGGCCTTTTGCTGGCCTTTTGCTCACATGTTCTTTCCTGC
GTTATCCCCTGATTCTGTGGATAACCGTATTACCGCCTTTGAGTGAGCTGATACCGCTCGCCGCAGCCGA
ACGACCGAGCGCAGCGAGTCAGTGAGCGAGGAAGCGGAAGAGCGCCCAATACGCAAACCGCCTCTCCCCG
CGCGTTGGCCGATTCATTAATGCAGCTGTGGAATGTGTGTCAGTTAGGGTGTGGAAAGTCCCCAGGCTCC
CCAGCAGGCAGAAGTATGCAAAGCATGCATCTCAATTAGTCAGCAACCAGGTGTGGAAAGTCCCCAGGCT
CCCCAGCAGGCAGAAGTATGCAAAGCATGCATCTCAATTAGTCAGCAACCATAGTCCCGCCCCTAACTCC
GCCCATCCCGCCCCTAACTCCGCCCAGTTCCGCCCATTCTCCGCCCCATGGCTGACTAATTTTTTTTATT
TATGCAGAGGCCGAGGCCGCCTCGGCCTCTGAGCTATTCCAGAAGTAGTGAGGAGGCTTTTTTGGAGGCC
TAGGCTTTTGCAAAAAGCTTGGACACAAGACAGGCTTGCGAGATATGTTTGAGAATACCACTTTATCCCG
CGTCAGGGAGAGGCAGTGCGTAAAAAGACGCGGACTCATGTGAAATACTGGTTTTTAGTGCGCCAGATCT
CTATAATCTCGCGCAACCTATTTTCCCCTCGAACACTTTTTAAGCCGTAGATAAACAGGCTGGGACACTT
CACATGAGCGAAAAATACATCGTCACCTGGGACATGTTGCAGATCCATGCACGTAAACTCGCAAGCCGAC
TGATGCCTTCTGAACAATGGAAAGGCATTATTGCCGTAAGCCGTGGCGGTCTGTACCGGGTGCGTTACTG
GCGCGTGAACTGGGTATTCGTCATGTCGATACCGTTTGTATTTCCAGCTACGATCACGACAACCAGCGCG
AGCTTAAAGTGCTGAAACGCGCAGAAGGCGATGGCGAAGGCTTCATCGTTATTGATGACCTGGTGGATAC
CGGTGGTACTGCGGTTGCGATTCGTGAAATGTATCCAAAAGCGCACTTTGTCACCATCTTCGCAAAACCG
GCTGGTCGTCCGCTGGTTGATGACTATGTTGTTGATATCCCGCAAGATACCTGGATTGAACAGCCGTGGG
ATATGGGCGTCGTATTCGTCCCGCCAATCTCCGGTCGCTAATCTTTTCAACGCCTGGCACTGCCGGGCGT
TGTTCTTTTTAACTTCAGGCGGGTTACAATAGTTTCCAGTAAGTATTCTGGAGGCTGCATCCATGACACA
GGCAAACCTGAGCGAAACCCTGTTCAAACCCCGCTTTAAACATCCTGAAACCTCGACGCTAGTCCGCCGC
TTTAATCACGGCGCACAACCGCCTGTGCAGTCGGCCCTTGATGGTAAAACCATCCCTCACTGGTATCGCA
TGATTAACCGTCTGATGTGGATCTGGCGCGGCATTGACCCACGCGAAATCCTCGACGTCCAGGCACGTAT
TGTGATGAGCGATGCCGAACGTACCGACGATGATTTATACGATACGGTGATTGGCTACCGTGGCGGCAAC
TGGATTTATGAGTGGGCCCCGGATCTTTGTGAAGGAACCTTACTTCTGTGGTGTGACATAATTGGACAAA
CTACCTACAGAGATTTAAAGCTCTAAGGTAAATATAAAATTTTTAAGTGTATAATGTGTTAAACTACTGA
TTCTAATTGTTTGTGTATTTTAGATTCCAACCTATGGAACTGATGAATGGGAGCAGTGGTGGAATGCCTT
TAATGAGGAAAACCTGTTTTGCTCAGAAGAAATGCCATCTAGTGATGATGAGGCTACTGCTGACTCTCAA
CATTCTACTCCTCCAAAAAAGAAGAGAAAGGTAGAAGACCCCAAGGACTTTCCTTCAGAATTGCTAAGTT
TTTTGAGTCATGCTGTGTTTAGTAATAGAACTCTTGCTTGCTTTGCTATTTACACCACAAAGGAAAAAGC
TGCACTGCTATACAAGAAAATTATGGAAAAATATTCTGTAACCTTTATAAGTAGGCATAACAGTTATAAT
CATAACATACTGTTTTTTCTTACTCCACACAGGCATAGAGTGTCTGCTATTAATAACTATGCTCAAAAAT
TGTGTACCTTTAGCTTTTTAATTTGTAAAGGGGTTAATAAGGAATATTTGATGTATAGTGCCTTGACTAG
AGATCATAATCAGCCATACCACATTTGTAGAGGTTTTACTTGCTTTAAAAAACCTCCCACACCTCCCCCT
GAACCTGAAACATAAAATGAATGCAATTGTTGTTGTTAACTTGTTTATTGCAGCTTATAATGGTTACAAA
TAAAGCAATAGCATCACAAATTTCACAAATAAAGCATTTTTTTCACTGCATTCTAGTTGTGGTTTGTCCA
AACTCATCAATGTATCTTATCATGTCTGGATCAACTGGATAACTCAAGCTAACCAAAATCATCCCAAACT
TCCCACCCCATACCCTATTACCACTGCCAATTACCTGTGGTTTCATTTACTCTAAACCTGTGATTCCTCT
GAATTATTTTCATTTTAAAGAAATTGTATTTGTTAAATATGTACTACAAACTTAGTAGTTGGAAGGGCTA
ATTCACTCCCAAAGAAGACAAGATATCCTTGATCTGTGGATCTACCACACACAAGGCTACTTCCCTGATT
AGCAGAACTACACACCAGGGCCAGGGGTCAGATATCCACTGACCTTTGGATGGTGCTACAAGCTAGTACC
AGTTGAGCCAGATAAGGTAGAAGAGGCCAATAAAGGAGAGAACACCAGCTTGTTACACCCTGTGAGCCTG
CATGGGATGGATGACCCGGAGAGAGAAGTGTTAGAGTGGAGGTTTGACAGCCGCCTAGCATTTCATCACG
TGGCCCGAGAGCTGCATCCGGAGTACTTCAAGAACTGCTGATATCGAGCTTGCTACAAGGGACTTTCCGC
TGGGGACTTTC
Features (pLannotate 1.2.2; 32 found; start..end, strand, type, name):
      5..262     +  LTR            5' LTR (truncated): truncated 5' long terminal repeat (LTR) from HIV-1
    309..434     +  misc_feature   HIV-1 Ψ: packaging signal of human immunodeficiency virus type 1
    418..756     +  CDS            HIV-1 gag (fragment): gag protein from human immunodeficiency virus 1; gag
    931..1164    +  misc_feature   RRE: The Rev response element (RRE) of HIV-1 allows for Rev-dependent mRNA export from the nucleus to the cytoplasm.
   1541..1641    +  CDS            Rev (fragment): human immunodeficiency virus 1 (HIV-1) Rev protein; rev; enhances nuclear export of unspliced and incompletely spliced viral mRNAs
   1678..1795    +  misc_feature   cPPT/CTS: central polypurine tract and central termination sequence of HIV-1
   1832..1856    -  misc_feature   MCS (fragment): pBluescript multiple cloning site
   2331..2996    +  CDS            ppluGFP2: ppluGFP2 is a basic (constitutively fluorescent) green fluorescent protein published in 2004, derived from Pontellina plumata.
   3093..3266    +  CDS            ACTB (fragment): ACTB_BOVIN - Experimental evidence at protein level: Swiss-Prot protein existence level 1. Actin is a highly conserved protein that polymerizes to produce filaments that form cross-linked networks in the cytoplasm of cells. Actin exists in both monomeric (G-actin) and polymeric (F-actin) forms, both forms playing key functions, such as cell motility and contraction. In addition to their role in the cytoplasmic cytoskeleton, G- and F-actin also localize in the nucleus, and regulate gene transcription and motility and repair of damaged DNA. From Bos taurus (Bovine).
   3290..3427    +  CDS            ACT_CHIOP (fragment): Experimental evidence at protein level: Swiss-Prot protein existence level 1. Actins are highly conserved proteins that are involved in various types of cell motility and are ubiquitously expressed in all eukaryotic cells. From Chionoecetes opilio (Crab-beetle).
   3594..3611    +  promoter       PGK promoter (fragment): mouse phosphoglycerate kinase 1 promoter
   3819..4523    +  CDS            mCherry: mCherry is a basic (constitutively fluorescent) red fluorescent protein published in 2004, derived from Discosoma sp.. It is reported to be a very rapidly-maturing monomer with low acid sensitivity.
   4911..4979    +  CDS            nef (fragment): NEF_HV1Z2 - Experimental evidence at protein level: Swiss-Prot protein existence level 1. Extracellular Nef protein targets CD4(+) T-lymphocytes for apoptosis by interacting with CXCR4 surface receptors. From Human immunodeficiency virus type 1 group M subtype D (isolate Z2/CDC-Z34) (HIV-1).
   4981..5214    +  LTR            3' LTR (ΔU3): self-inactivating 3' long terminal repeat (LTR) from HIV-1
   5239..5257    -  promoter       SP6 promoter: promoter for bacteriophage SP6 RNA polymerase
   5485..5764    +  CDS            TcR (fragment): tetracycline efflux protein; tet; confers resistance to tetracycline
   5765..5813    -  misc_feature   bom (fragment): basis of mobility region from pBR322
   5915..5950    -  CDS            rop (fragment): Rop protein, which maintains plasmids at low copy number; rop
   6045..6149    +  promoter       AmpR promoter: bla
   6150..7010    +  CDS            AmpR: β-lactamase; bla; confers resistance to ampicillin, carbenicillin, and related antibiotics
   7181..7769    +  rep_origin     ori: high-copy-number ColE1/pMB1/pBR322/pUC origin of replication
   7952..8008    +  CDS            lacI (fragment): lac repressor; lacI; The lac repressor binds to the lac operator to inhibit transcription in E. coli. This inhibition can be relieved by adding lactose or isopropyl-β-D-thiogalactopyranoside (IPTG).
   8015..8344    +  promoter       SV40 promoter: SV40 enhancer and early promoter
   8544..8663    +  CDS            gpt (fragment): XGPT_ECOLI - Also known as gpp, gxu. Experimental evidence at protein level: Swiss-Prot protein existence level 1. Purine salvage pathway enzyme that catalyzes the transfer of the ribosyl-5-phosphate group from 5-phospho-alpha-D-ribose 1- diphosphate (PRPP) to the N9 position of the 6-oxopurines guanine and xanthine to form the corresponding ribonucleotides GMP (guanosine 5'- monophosphate) and XMP (xanthosine 5'-monophosphate), with the release of PPi. To a lesser extent, also acts on hypoxanthine (PubMed:9100006, PubMed:3886014). Does not ribophosphorylate adenine (PubMed:3886014). From Esch
   8663..8998    +  CDS            gpt (fragment): XGPT_ECOLI - Also known as gpp, gxu. Experimental evidence at protein level: Swiss-Prot protein existence level 1. Purine salvage pathway enzyme that catalyzes the transfer of the ribosyl-5-phosphate group from 5-phospho-alpha-D-ribose 1- diphosphate (PRPP) to the N9 position of the 6-oxopurines guanine and xanthine to form the corresponding ribonucleotides GMP (guanosine 5'- monophosphate) and XMP (xanthosine 5'-monophosphate), with the release of PPi. To a lesser extent, also acts on hypoxanthine (PubMed:9100006, PubMed:3886014). Does not ribophosphorylate adenine (PubMed:3886014). From Esch
   9093..9398    +  CDS            frsA (fragment): FRSA_ECOLI - Also known as yafA. Experimental evidence at protein level: Swiss-Prot protein existence level 1. Catalyzes the hydrolysis of esters (PubMed:15808744). Displays esterase activity toward pNP-butyrate (PubMed:15808744). May stimulate mixed-acid fermentation by acting as a fermentation/respiration switch that down-regulates respiration and up- regulates fermentation rates (PubMed:15169777). From Escherichia coli (strain K12).
   9402..9476    +  CDS            small t antigen (fragment): SV40 (simian virus 40) small t antigen
   9478..9543    +  intron         small t intron: SV40 (simian virus 40) small t antigen intron
   9673..9693    +  CDS            SV40 NLS: nuclear localization signal of SV40 (simian virus 40) large T antigen
  10012..10095   +  CDS            large T antigen (fragment): large T antigen from SV40 (simian virus 40)
  10118..10252   +  polyA_signal   SV40 poly(A) signal: SV40 polyadenylation signal
  10420..10791   +  LTR            3' LTR (fragment): 3' long terminal repeat (LTR) from HIV-1
