[The description below was written by a language model from this plasmid's Addgene catalogue record and pLannotate feature annotations shown in this document.]
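Description:
pSLQ8069 is a lentiviral transfer plasmid on the pHR backbone that serves as a dual knock-in donor template for the CLIP approach, in which (according to the associated publication title) an integrase-deficient lentivirus delivers DNA for targeted knock-in rather than random integration. The viral portion contains the usual HIV-1 cis elements: a truncated 5' LTR, the Ψ packaging signal with an adjoining gag fragment, the Rev response element for Rev-dependent nuclear export of the genomic RNA, the cPPT/CTS, and a self-inactivating ΔU3 3' LTR. In bacteria the plasmid is maintained through a high-copy ColE1/pUC-type origin and selected with ampicillin via the AmpR (β-lactamase) cassette. The backbone also carries legacy sequences typical of pHR vectors, including an SV40 promoter, fragments of E. coli gpt, SV40 small t intron and poly(A) sequences, and remnants of pBR322 (TcR, bom, rop).

Between the cPPT and the 3' LTR lie two donor cassettes. The first carries a copepod green fluorescent protein (catalogued as CopGFP, annotated as ppluGFP2) followed by actin coding fragments that presumably represent ACTB homology sequence. The second carries mCherry, intended for insertion at RAB11A. The construct name indicates that each reporter is joined to a P2A self-cleaving peptide, so that the fluorescent protein would be co-translated with, then separated from, the endogenous gene product, although P2A sequences and RAB11A homology regions are not individually annotated in the feature table. No complete internal promoter is detected (only a very short PGK match), consistent with expression depending on correct integration at the endogenous loci. The stated purpose is to generate two knock-ins simultaneously, GFP into ACTB and mCherry into RAB11A. The nuclease or guide components required are not described in the record.
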