Addgene plasmid #202689: pSLQ8069 - ACTB GFP-P2A + RAB11A mCherry-P2A CLIP Donor
Purpose: CLIP donor template to generate 2 knock-ins: GFP into ACTB, and mCherry in RAB11A.
Depositing lab: Stanley Qi. Depositing organization: Stanford University. Publication: Stable expression of large transgenes via the knock-in of an integrase-deficient lentivirus. Chavez M, Rane DA, Chen X, Qi LS. Nat Biomed Eng. 2023 May 1. doi: 10.1038/s41551-023-01037-x. PubMed 37127707.
Backbone
  Vector backbone: pHR
Growth in bacteria
  Bacterial resistance: Ampicillin, 100 μg/mL
  Growth temperature: 37°C
  Growth strain: NEB Stable
  Copy number: Unknown
Gene/Insert 1
  Gene/Insert name: CopGFP
Gene/Insert 2
  Gene/Insert name: mCherry
Terms and licenses: Academic/Nonprofit Terms; Industry Terms: Not Available to Industry
How to cite: pSLQ8069 - ACTB GFP-P2A + RAB11A mCherry-P2A CLIP Donor was a gift from Stanley Qi (Addgene plasmid # 202689 ; http://n2t.net/addgene:202689 ; RRID:Addgene_202689)
